Addgene plasmid #211944: pDMN1rpoCter
Purpose: in vitro transcription
Depositing lab: Laura Finzi. Depositing organization: Emory University.
Backbone
  Vector backbone: pBR322
  Vector type: Unspecified
Growth in bacteria
  Bacterial resistance: Ampicillin, 100 μg/mL
  Growth temperature: 37°C
  Growth strain: DH5alpha
  Copy number: Low Copy
Gene/Insert
  Gene/Insert name: T7A1-O1-rpoCter
  Species: Synthetic
  Insert size (bp): 1420
  Promoter: T7A1
  Cloning method: Gibson Cloning
Terms and licenses: Academic/Nonprofit Terms; Industry Terms: Not Available to Industry
Depositor comments: pDM_N1_400_rpoCter_2_sq
How to cite: pDMN1rpoCter was a gift from Laura Finzi (Addgene plasmid # 211944 ; http://n2t.net/addgene:211944 ; RRID:Addgene_211944)
