[The description below was written by a language model from this plasmid's Addgene catalogue record and pLannotate feature annotations shown in this document.]
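Description:
pDMN1rpoCter is a 5,861-nt pBR322-derived bacterial plasmid made as a DNA template for in vitro transcription. It keeps the main pBR322 maintenance functions: a ColE1/pMB1-type origin of replication together with the rop gene, which holds the plasmid at the low copy number listed in the record, and a β-lactamase gene with its own promoter for ampicillin selection. The feature table also shows an apparently full-length tetracycline efflux gene (TcR) and the tet promoter, although only ampicillin is listed as the selection. The pBR322 basis-of-mobility region appears only as short fragments flanking the inserted DNA, consistent with the insert having been placed in that region by Gibson assembly.

The payload is a synthetic 1,420-bp insert named T7A1-O1-rpoCter. The T7A1 promoter is a strong bacteriophage T7 early promoter recognised by E. coli RNA polymerase. O1 is the primary lac operator, annotated here as a lac repressor binding site. The name "rpoCter" suggests a terminator from the rpoC gene. Neither the promoter nor the terminator was detected by the automated annotation, so their positions and orientation are not given in the record. The operator lies among several lacZ fragments, which presumably act as spacer or transcribed sequence rather than as a functional reporter. This layout would place a repressor binding site in a transcription unit with a defined start and stop, suiting studies of how a DNA-bound protein such as LacI affects RNA polymerase. The record itself states the purpose only as in vitro transcription.
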