Features (pLannotate 1.2.2; 14 found; start..end, strand, type, name):
     39..1229    +  CDS            TcR: tetracycline efflux protein; tet; confers resistance to tetracycline
   1471..1851    -  CDS            YPB1_ECOLX: Protein predicted: Swiss-Prot protein existence level 4. From Escherichia coli.
   1868..2059    +  CDS            rop: Rop protein, which maintains plasmids at low copy number; rop
   2161..2180    +  misc_feature   bom (fragment): basis of mobility region from pBR322
   2186..2279    +  CDS            lacZ (fragment): β-galactosidase; lacZ
   2363..2949    +  CDS            lacZ (fragment): β-galactosidase; lacZ
   2993..3009    +  protein_bind   lac operator: The lac repressor binds to the lac operator to inhibit transcription in E. coli. This inhibition can be relieved by adding lactose or isopropyl-β-D-thiogalactopyranoside (IPTG). lac repressor encoded by lacI
   3098..3487    +  CDS            lacZ (fragment): BGAL_ECOLI - Experimental evidence at protein level: Swiss-Prot protein existence level 1. From Escherichia coli (strain K12).
   3704..3730    +  misc_feature   bom (fragment): basis of mobility region from pBR322
   3763..3801    +  misc_feature   bom (fragment): basis of mobility region from pBR322
   3987..4575    -  rep_origin     ori: high-copy-number ColE1/pMB1/pBR322/pUC origin of replication
   4746..5606    -  CDS            AmpR: β-lactamase; bla; confers resistance to ampicillin, carbenicillin, and related antibiotics
   5607..5711    -  promoter       AmpR promoter: bla
   5824..5852    +  promoter       tet promoter: E. coli promoter for tetracycline efflux protein gene
>Addgene plasmid #211944 | pDMN1rpoCter | addgene full sequence | sequence record 423499 | Addgene NGS Result
TATCACAGTTAAATTGCTAACGCAGTCAGGCACCGTGTATGAAATCTAACAATGCGCTCATCGTCATCCT
CGGCACCGTCACCCTGGATGCTGTAGGCATAGGCTTGGTTATGCCGGTACTGCCGGGCCTCTTGCGGGAT
ATCGTCCATTCCGACAGCATCGCCAGTCACTATGGCGTGCTGCTAGCGCTATATGCGTTGATGCAATTTC
TATGCGCACCCGTTCTCGGAGCACTGTCCGACCGCTTTGGCCGCCGCCCAGTCCTGCTCGCTTCGCTACT
TGGAGCCACTATCGACTACGCGATCATGGCGACCACACCCGTCCTGTGGATCCTCTACGCCGGACGCATC
GTGGCCGGCATCACCGGCGCCACAGGTGCGGTTGCTGGCGCCTATATCGCCGACATCACCGATGGGGAAG
ATCGGGCTCGCCACTTCGGGCTCATGAGCGCTTGTTTCGGCGTGGGTATGGTGGCAGGCCCCGTGGCCGG
GGGACTGTTGGGCGCCATCTCCTTGCATGCACCATTCCTTGCGGCGGCGGTGCTCAACGGCCTCAACCTA
CTACTGGGCTGCTTCCTAATGCAGGAGTCGCATAAGGGAGAGCGTCGACCGATGCCCTTGAGAGCCTTCA
ACCCAGTCAGCTCCTTCCGGTGGGCGCGGGGCATGACTATCGTCGCCGCACTTATGACTGTCTTCTTTAT
CATGCAACTCGTAGGACAGGTGCCGGCAGCGCTCTGGGTCATTTTCGGCGAGGACCGCTTTCGCTGGAGC
GCGACGATGATCGGCCTGTCGCTTGCGGTATTCGGAATCTTGCACGCCCTCGCTCAAGCCTTCGTCACTG
GTCCCGCCACCAAACGTTTCGGCGAGAAGCAGGCCATTATCGCCGGCATGGCGGCCGACGCGCTGGGCTA
CGTCTTGCTGGCGTTCGCGACGCGAGGCTGGATGGCCTTCCCCATTATGATTCTTCTCGCTTCCGGCGGC
ATCGGGATGCCCGCGTTGCAGGCCATGCTGTCCAGGCAGGTAGATGACGACCATCAGGGACAGCTTCAAG
GATCGCTCGCGGCTCTTACCAGCCTAACTTCGATCATTGGACCGCTGATCGTCACGGCGATTTATGCCGC
CTCGGCGAGCACATGGAACGGGTTGGCATGGATTGTAGGCGCCGCCCTATACCTTGTCTGCCTCCCCGCG
TTGCGTCGCGGTGCATGGAGCCGGGCCACCTCGACCTGAATGGAAGCCGGCGGCACCTCGCTAACGGATT
CACCACTCCAAGAATTGGAGCCAATCAATTCTTGCGGAGAACTGTGAATGCGCAAACCAACCCTTGGCAG
AACGTATCCATCGCGTCCGCCATCTCCAGCAGCCGCACGCGGCGCATCTCGGGCAGCGTTGGGTCCTGGC
CACGGGTGCGCATGATCGTGCTCCTGTCGTTGAGGACCCGGCTAGGCTGGCGGGGTTGCCTTACTGGTTA
GCAGAATGAATCACCGATACGCGAGCGAACGTGAAGCGACTGCTGCTGCAAAACGTCTGCGACCTGAGCA
ACAACATGAATGGTCTTCGGTTTCCGTGTTTCGTAAAGTCTGGAAACGCGGAAGTCAGCGCCCTGCACCA
TTATGTTCCGGATCTGCATCGCAGGATGCTGCTGGCTACCCTGTGGAACACCTACATCTGTATTAACGAA
GCGCTGGCATTGACCCTGAGTGATTTTTCTCTGGTCCCGCCGCATCCATACCGCCAGTTGTTTACCCTCA
CAACGTTCCAGTAACCGGGCATGTTCATCATCAGTAACCCGTATCGTGAGCATCCTCTCTCGTTTCATCG
GTATCATTACCCCCATGAACAGAAATCCCCCTTACACGGAGGCATCAGTGACCAAACAGGAAAAAACCGC
CCTTAACATGGCCCGCTTTATCAGAAGCCAGACATTAACGCTTCTGGAGAAACTCAACGAGCTGGACGCG
GATGAACAGGCAGACATCTGTGAATCGCTTCACGACCACGCTGATGAGCTTTACCGCAGCTGCCTCGCGC
GTTTCGGTGATGACGGTGAAAACCTCTGACACATGCAGCTCCCGGAGACGGTCACAGCTTGTCTGTAAGC
GGATGCCGGGAGCAGACAAGCCCGTCAGGGCGCGTCAGCGGGTGTTGGCAGGTGTCGGGGCGCAGCCATG
ACCCAGTCACCCCATGGTGCAGTATGAAGGCGGCGGAGCCGACACCACGGCCACCGATATTATTTGCCCG
ATGTACGCGCGCGTGGATGAAGACCAGCCCTTCCCGGCTTTATCAAAAAGAGTATTGACTTAAAGTCTAA
CCTATAGGATACTTACAGCGATGGAGAGGTGTAGTGGTAACCAGAAGATAATATGGCTTTCGCTACCTGG
AGAGACGCGCCCGCTGATCCTTTGCGAATACGCCCACGCGATGGGTAACAGTCTTGGCGGTTTCGCTAAA
TACTGGCAGGCGTTTCGTCAGTATCCCCGTTTACAGGGCGGCTTCGTCTGGGACTGGGTGGATCAGTCGC
TGATTAAATATGATGAAAACGGCAACCCGTGGTACCGGCTTACGGCGGTGATTTTTGCGATACGCCGAAC
GTCGATCGAGCTCAACGCAATTATCGCCAGTTCTGTATGAACGGTCTGGTCTTTGCCGACCGCACGTCGC
ATCCAGCGCTGACGGAAGCAAAACACCAGCAGCAGTTTTTCAGTTCCGTTTATCCGGGCAAACCATCGAA
GTGACCAGCGAATACCTGTTCCGTCATAGCGATAACGAGCTCCTGCACTGGATGGTGGCGCTGGATGGTA
AGCCGCTGGCAAGCGGTGAAGTGCCTCTGGATGTCGCTCCACAAGGTAAACAGTTGATTGAACTGTCTGA
ACTACCGCAGCCGGAGAGCGCCGGGCAACTCTGGCTCACAGTACGCGTAGTGCAACCGAACGCGACCGCA
TGGTCAGAACTAGATGTACAGAAGTCAGATTAGCAGTAGCGTCTGGCGGAAATTGTGAGCGGATAACAAT
TAAACCTCAGTGTGACGCTCCCCGCCGCGTCCCACGCCATCCCGCATCTGACCACCAGCGAAATGGATTT
TTGCACTCGAGCTGGGTAATAAGCGTTGGCCCCGACAACTCCATCTGCTTCTTCCGTGCGAGATGTGGAT
TGGCGATAAAAAACAACTGCTGACGCCGCTGCGCGATCAGTTCACCCGTGCACCGCTGGATAACGACATT
GGCGTAAGTGAAGCGACCCGCATTGACCCTAACGCCTGGGTCGAACACTGGAAGGCGGCGGGCCATTACC
AGGCCGAAGCAGCGCGCCGCTTGCGATTTCGACCAACAGCTGCTGATGCGGTGCTGATTACGACCGCTCA
CGCGTGGCAGCATCAGGGGAAAACCTTATTTATCAGCCGGAAGCACCGTGTAACTTCCAGGACATCTATG
ATGGCGATTACCGTTGATGTTGAAGTGGCGAGCGATACACCGCATCCGGCGCGGATTTCTGAAAAGATGT
CGTGCTACTCCATACTCGGGGTCCTGTATGGGCTCGGATTAGCGGCCGCAAGAAAACTATCCCGACCGCC
TTACTGCCGCCTGTTTCCTGTGTGCAATTACTGCAGCAAATAACGTAAAAACCCGCTTCGGCGGGTTTTT
TTATGGGGGGAGTTTAGGGATCCGCCTACCTTTCGATCTACAGAAGCGCGATTGTCGGGCACAGGCTTAA
CTATGCGGCATCAGAGCAGACAGAGTACGACGATTTGCGATGGAACTTGGAGATACCGCACAGATGCGTA
AGGAGAAAATACCGCATCAGGCGCTCTTCCGCTTCCTCGCTCACTGACTCGCTGCGCTCGGTCGTTCGGC
TGCGGCGAGCGGTATCAGCTCACTCAAAGGCGGTAATACGGTTATCCACAGAATCAGGGGATAACGCAGG
AAAGAACATGTGAGCAAAAGGCCAGCAAAAGGCCAGGAACCGTAAAAAGGCCGCGTTGCTGGCGTTTTTC
CATAGGCTCCGCCCCCCTGACGAGCATCACAAAAATCGACGCTCAAGTCAGAGGTGGCGAAACCCGACAG
GACTATAAAGATACCAGGCGTTTCCCCCTGGAAGCTCCCTCGTGCGCTCTCCTGTTCCGACCCTGCCGCT
TACCGGATACCTGTCCGCCTTTCTCCCTTCGGGAAGCGTGGCGCTTTCTCATAGCTCACGCTGTAGGTAT
CTCAGTTCGGTGTAGGTCGTTCGCTCCAAGCTGGGCTGTGTGCACGAACCCCCCGTTCAGCCCGACCGCT
GCGCCTTATCCGGTAACTATCGTCTTGAGTCCAACCCGGTAAGACACGACTTATCGCCACTGGCAGCAGC
CACTGGTAACAGGATTAGCAGAGCGAGGTATGTAGGCGGTGCTACAGAGTTCTTGAAGTGGTGGCCTAAC
TACGGCTACACTAGAAGGACAGTATTTGGTATCTGCGCTCTGCTGAAGCCAGTTACCTTCGGAAAAAGAG
TTGGTAGCTCTTGATCCGGCAAACAAACCACCGCTGGTAGCGGTGGTTTTTTTGTTTGCAAGCAGCAGAT
TACGCGCAGAAAAAAAGGATCTCAAGAAGATCCTTTGATCTTTTCTACGGGGTCTGACGCTCAGTGGAAC
GAAAACTCACGTTAAGGGATTTTGGTCATGAGATTATCAAAAAGGATCTTCACCTAGATCCTTTTAAATT
AAAAATGAAGTTTTAAATCAATCTAAAGTATATATGAGTAAACTTGGTCTGACAGTTACCAATGCTTAAT
CAGTGAGGCACCTATCTCAGCGATCTGTCTATTTCGTTCATCCATAGTTGCCTGACTCCCCGTCGTGTAG
ATAACTACGATACGGGAGGGCTTACCATCTGGCCCCAGTGCTGCAATGATACCGCGAGACCCACGCTCAC
CGGCTCCAGATTTATCAGCAATAAACCAGCCAGCCGGAAGGGCCGAGCGCAGAAGTGGTCCTGCAACTTT
ATCCGCCTCCATCCAGTCTATTAATTGTTGCCGGGAAGCTAGAGTAAGTAGTTCGCCAGTTAATAGTTTG
CGCAACGTTGTTGCCATTGCTGCAGGCATCGTGGTGTCACGCTCGTCGTTTGGTATGGCTTCATTCAGCT
CCGGTTCCCAACGATCAAGGCGAGTTACATGATCCCCCATGTTGTGCAAAAAAGCGGTTAGCTCCTTCGG
TCCTCCGATCGTTGTCAGAAGTAAGTTGGCCGCAGTGTTATCACTCATGGTTATGGCAGCACTGCATAAT
TCTCTTACTGTCATGCCATCCGTAAGATGCTTTTCTGTGACTGGTGAGTACTCAACCAAGTCATTCTGAG
AATAGTGTATGCGGCGACCGAGTTGCTCTTGCCCGGCGTCAACACGGGATAATACCGCGCCACATAGCAG
AACTTTAAAAGTGCTCATCATTGGAAAACGTTCTTCGGGGCGAAAACTCTCAAGGATCTTACCGCTGTTG
AGATCCAGTTCGATGTAACCCACTCGTGCACCCAACTGATCTTCAGCATCTTTTACTTTCACCAGCGTTT
CTGGGTGAGCAAAAACAGGAAGGCAAAATGCCGCAAAAAAGGGAATAAGGGCGACACGGAAATGTTGAAT
ACTCATACTCTTCCTTTTTCAATATTATTGAAGCATTTATCAGGGTTATTGTCTCATGAGCGGATACATA
TTTGAATGTATTTAGAAAAATAAACAAATAGGGGTTCCGCGCACATTTCCCCGAAAAGTGCCACCTGACG
TCTAAGAAACCATTATTATCATGACATTAACCTATAAAAATAGGCGTATCACGAGGCCCTTTCGTCTTCA
AGAATTCTCATGTTTGACAGCTTATCATCGATAAGCTTTAATGCGGTAGTT
